>Addgene plasmid #60420 | pLL7.0: hITSN1(1159-1509)-tgRFPt-SSPB R73Q | depositor full sequence | sequence record 98855 | Full Plasmid
GTCGACGGATCGGGAGATCTCCCGATCCCCTATGGTGCACTCTCAGTACAATCTGCTCTGATGCCGCATA
GTTAAGCCAGTATCTGCTCCCTGCTTGTGTGTTGGAGGTCGCTGAGTAGTGCGCGAGCAAAATTTAAGCT
ACAACAAGGCAAGGCTTGACCGACAATTGCATGAAGAATCTGCTTAGGGTTAGGCGTTTTGCGCTGCTTC
GCGATGTACGGGCCAGATATACGCGTTGACATTGATTATTGACTAGTTATTAATAGTAATCAATTACGGG
GTCATTAGTTCATAGCCCATATATGGAGTTCCGCGTTACATAACTTACGGTAAATGGCCCGCCTGGCTGA
CCGCCCAACGACCCCCGCCCATTGACGTCAATAATGACGTATGTTCCCATAGTAACGCCAATAGGGACTT
TCCATTGACGTCAATGGGTGGAGTATTTACGGTAAACTGCCCACTTGGCAGTACATCAAGTGTATCATAT
GCCAAGTACGCCCCCTATTGACGTCAATGACGGTAAATGGCCCGCCTGGCATTATGCCCAGTACATGACC
TTATGGGACTTTCCTACTTGGCAGTACATCTACGTATTAGTCATCGCTATTACCATGGTGATGCGGTTTT
GGCAGTACATCAATGGGCGTGGATAGCGGTTTGACTCACGGGGATTTCCAAGTCTCCACCCCATTGACGT
CAATGGGAGTTTGTTTTGGCACCAAAATCAACGGGACTTTCCAAAATGTCGTAACAACTCCGCCCCATTG
ACGCAAATGGGCGGTAGGCGTGTACGGTGGGAGGTCTATATAAGCAGCGCGTTTTGCCTGTACTGGGTCT
CTCTGGTTAGACCAGATCTGAGCCTGGGAGCTCTCTGGCTAACTAGGGAACCCACTGCTTAAGCCTCAAT
AAAGCTTGCCTTGAGTGCTTCAAGTAGTGTGTGCCCGTCTGTTGTGTGACTCTGGTAACTAGAGATCCCT
CAGACCCTTTTAGTCAGTGTGGAAAATCTCTAGCAGTGGCGCCCGAACAGGGACTTGAAAGCGAAAGGGA
AACCAGAGGAGCTCTCTCGACGCAGGACTCGGCTTGCTGAAGCGCGCACGGCAAGAGGCGAGGGGCGGCG
ACTGGTGAGTACGCCAAAAATTTTGACTAGCGGAGGCTAGAAGGAGAGAGATGGGTGCGAGAGCGTCAGT
ATTAAGCGGGGGAGAATTAGATCGCGATGGGAAAAAATTCGGTTAAGGCCAGGGGGAAAGAAAAAATATA
AATTAAAACATATAGTATGGGCAAGCAGGGAGCTAGAACGATTCGCAGTTAATCCTGGCCTGTTAGAAAC
ATCAGAAGGCTGTAGACAAATACTGGGACAGCTACAACCATCCCTTCAGACAGGATCAGAAGAACTTAGA
TCATTATATAATACAGTAGCAACCCTCTATTGTGTGCATCAAAGGATAGAGATAAAAGACACCAAGGAAG
CTTTAGACAAGATAGAGGAAGAGCAAAACAAAAGTAAGACCACCGCACAGCAAGCGGCCGGCCGCGCTGA
TCTTCAGACCTGGAGGAGGAGATATGAGGGACAATTGGAGAAGTGAATTATATAAATATAAAGTAGTAAA
AATTGAACCATTAGGAGTAGCACCCACCAAGGCAAAGAGAAGAGTGGTGCAGAGAGAAAAAAGAGCAGTG
GGAATAGGAGCTTTGTTCCTTGGGTTCTTGGGAGCAGCAGGAAGCACTATGGGCGCAGCGTCAATGACGC
TGACGGTACAGGCCAGACAATTATTGTCTGGTATAGTGCAGCAGCAGAACAATTTGCTGAGGGCTATTGA
GGCGCAACAGCATCTGTTGCAACTCACAGTCTGGGGCATCAAGCAGCTCCAGGCAAGAATCCTGGCTGTG
GAAAGATACCTAAAGGATCAACAGCTCCTGGGGATTTGGGGTTGCTCTGGAAAACTCATTTGCACCACTG
CTGTGCCTTGGAATGCTAGTTGGAGTAATAAATCTCTGGAACAGATTTGGAATCACACGACCTGGATGGA
GTGGGACAGAGAAATTAACAATTACACAAGCTTAATACACTCCTTAATTGAAGAATCGCAAAACCAGCAA
GAAAAGAATGAACAAGAATTATTGGAATTAGATAAATGGGCAAGTTTGTGGAATTGGTTTAACATAACAA
ATTGGCTGTGGTATATAAAATTATTCATAATGATAGTAGGAGGCTTGGTAGGTTTAAGAATAGTTTTTGC
TGTACTTTCTATAGTGAATAGAGTTAGGCAGGGATATTCACCATTATCGTTTCAGACCCACCTCCCAACC
CCGAGGGGACCCGACAGGCCCGAAGGAATAGAAGAAGAAGGTGGAGAGAGAGACAGAGACAGATCCATTC
GATTAGTGAACGGATCGGCACTGCGTGCGCCAATTCTGCAGACAAATGGCAGTATTCATCCACAATTTTA
AAAGAAAAGGGGGGATTGGGGGGTACAGTGCAGGGGAAAGAATAGTAGACATAATAGCAACAGACATACA
AACTAAAGAATTACAAAAACAAATTACAAAAATTCAAAATTTTCGGGTTTATTACAGGGACAGCAGAGAT
CCAGTTTGGTTAGTACCGCGCTCTAGAGATCCGACGCCGCCATCTCTAGGCCCGCGCCGGCCCCCTCGCA
CAGACTTGTGGGAGAAGCTCGGCTACTCCCCTGCCCCGGTTAATTTGCATATAATATTTCCTAGTAACTA
TAGAGGCTTAATGTGCGATAAAAGACAGATAATCTGTTCTTTTTAATACTAGCTACATTTTACATGATAG
GCTTGGATTTCTATAAGAGATACAAATACTAAATTATTATTTTAAAAAACAGCACAAAAGGAAACTCACC
CTAACTGTAAAGTAATTGTGTGTTTTGAGACTATAAATATCCCTTGGAGAAAAGCCTTGTTAACGCGCGG
TGACCCTCGAGGTCGACGGTATCGATAAGCTCGCTTCACGAGATTCCAGCAGGTCGAGGGACCTAATAAC
TTCGTATAGCATACATTATACGAAGTTATATTAAGGGTTCCAAGCTTAAGCGGCCGCGTGGATAACCGTA
TTACCGCCATGCATTAGTTATTAATAGTAATCAATTACGGGGTCATTAGTTCATAGCCCATATATGGAGT
TCCGCGTTACATAACTTACGGTAAATGGCCCGCCTGGCTGACCGCCCAACGACCCCCGCCCATTGACGTC
AATAATGACGTATGTTCCCATAGTAACGCCAATAGGGACTTTCCATTGACGTCAATGGGTGGAGTATTTA
CGGTAAACTGCCCACTTGGCAGTACATCAAGTGTATCATATGCCAAGTACGCCCCCTATTGACGTCAATG
ACGGTAAATGGCCCGCCTGGCATTATGCCCAGTACATGACCTTATGGGACTTTCCTACTTGGCAGTACAT
CTACGTATTAGTCATCGCTATTACCATGGTGATGCGGTTTTGGCAGTACATCAATGGGCGTGGATAGCGG
TTTGACTCACGGGGATTTCCAAGTCTCCACCCCATTGACGTCAATGGGAGTTTGTTTTGGCACCAAAATC
AACGGGACTTTCCAAAATGTCGTAACAACTCCGCCCCATTGACGCAAATGGGCGGTAGGCGTGTACGGTG
GGAGGTCTATATAAGCAGAGCTGGTTTAGTGAACCGTCAGATCCGCTAGAATTCTGCAGTCGACGGTACC
GCGGGCCCGCCACCATGTTGACCCCAACTGAAAGAAAGCGACAAGGATACATCCACGAGCTCATTGTCAC
CGAGGAGAACTATGTGAATGACCTGCAGCTGGTCACAGAGATTTTTCAAAAACCCCTGATGGAGTCTGAG
CTGCTGACAGAAAAAGAGGTTGCTATGATTTTTGTGAACTGGAAGGAGCTGATTATGTGTAATATCAAAC
TACTAAAAGCGCTGAGAGTCCGCAAGAAGATGTCCGGGGAGAAGATGCCTGTGAAGATGATTGGAGACAT
CCTGAGCGCACAGCTGCCGCACATGCAGCCCTACATCCGCTTCTGCAGCCGCCAGCTCAACGGGGCTGCC
CTGATCCAGCAGAAGACGGACGAGGCCCCAGACTTCAAGGAGTTCGTCAAAAGATTGGCAATGGATCCTC
GGTGTAAAGGGATGCCACTCTCTAGTTTTATACTGAAGCCTATGCAACGGGTAACAAGATACCCACTGAT
CATTAAAAATATCCTGGAAAACACCCCTGAAAACCACCCGGACCACAGCCACTTGAAGCACGCCCTGGAG
AAGGCGGAAGAGCTCTGTTCCCAGGTGAACGAAGGGGTGCGGGAGAAGGAGAACTCTGACCGGCTGGAGT
GGATCCAGGCCCACGTGCAGTGTGAAGGCCTGTCTGAGCAACTTGTGTTCAATTCAGTGACCAATTGCTT
GGGGCCGCGCAAATTTCTGCACAGTGGGAAGCTCTACAAGGCCAAGAGCAACAAGGAGCTGTATGGCTTC
CTTTTCAACGACTTCCTCCTGCTGACTCAGATCACGAAGCCTTTGGGGTCTTCTGGCACCGACAAAGTCT
TCAGCCCCAAATCAAACCTGCAGTATAAAATGTATAAAACACCTATTTTCCTAAATGAGGTTCTAGTAAA
ATTACCCACCGACCCTTCTGGAGACGAGCCCATCTTCCACATCTCCCACATTGACCGCGTCTATACTCTC
CGAGCAGAAAGCATAAATGAAAGGACTGCCTGGGTGCAGAAAATCAAAGCTGCTTCTGAACTCTACATAG
AGACTGAGAAAAAGAAGGAATTCGGTAGTGGAAGTGGTTCCGTGTCTAAGGGCGAAGAGCTGATTAAGGA
GAACATGCACATGAAGCTGTACATGGAGGGCACCGTGAACAACCACCACTTCAAGTGCACATCCGAGGGC
GAAGGCAAGCCCTACGAGGGCACCCAGACCATGAGAATCAAGGTGGTCGAGGGCGGCCCTCTCCCCTTCG
CCTTCGACATCCTGGCTACCAGCTTCATGTACGGCAGCAGAACCTTCATCAACCACACCCAGGGCATCCC
CGACTTCTTTAAGCAGTCCTTCCCTGAGGGCTTCACATGGGAGAGAGTCACCACATACGAAGACGGGGGC
GTGCTGACCGCTACCCAGGACACCAGCCTCCAGGACGGCTGCCTCATCTACAACGTCAAGATCAGAGGGG
TGAACTTCCCATCCAACGGCCCTGTGATGCAGAAGAAAACACTCGGCTGGGAGGCCAACACCGAGATGCT
GTACCCCGCTGACGGCGGCCTGGAAGGCAGAACCGACATGGCCCTGAAGCTCGTGGGCGGGGGCCACCTG
ATCTGCAACTTCAAGACCACATACAGATCCAAGAAACCCGCTAAGAACCTCAAGATGCCCGGCGTCTACT
ATGTGGACCACAGACTGGAAAGAATCAAGGAGGCCGACAAAGAGACCTACGTCGAGCAGCACGAGGTGGC
TGTGGCCAGATACTGCGACCTCCCTAGCAAACTGGGGCACAAACTTAATGGCATGGACGAGCTGTACAAG
TCCGGACTCAGATCTCGAGCTCAAGCTTCGAACGAATTCGGCATTGATCTGAGCGGCCTGACCCTGCAGG
AATTCAGCTCCCCGAAACGCCCTAAGCTGCTGCGTGAATATTACGATTGGCTGGTTGATAACAGCTTTAC
CCCATATCTGGTGGTGGATGCCACATACCTGGGCGTGAACGTGCCCGTGGAGTATGTGAAAGACGGTCAG
ATCGTGCTGAATCTGTCTGCAAGTGCGACCGGCAACCTGCAACTGACAAATGATTTTATCCAGTTCAACG
CCCAGTTTAAGGGCGTGTCTCGTGAACTGTATATCCCGATGGGTGCCGCTCTGGCCATTTACGCTCGCGA
GAACGGCGATGGTGTGATGTTCGAACCAGAAGAAATCTATGACGAGCTGAATATTGGTTAAACATGTTTA
AGGGTTCCGGTTCCACTAGGTACAATTCGATATCAAGCTTATCGATAATCAACCTCTGGATTACAAAATT
TGTGAAAGATTGACTGGTATTCTTAACTATGTTGCTCCTTTTACGCTATGTGGATACGCTGCTTTAATGC
CTTTGTATCATGCTATTGCTTCCCGTATGGCTTTCATTTTCTCCTCCTTGTATAAATCCTGGTTGCTGTC
TCTTTATGAGGAGTTGTGGCCCGTTGTCAGGCAACGTGGCGTGGTGTGCACTGTGTTTGCTGACGCAACC
CCCACTGGTTGGGGCATTGCCACCACCTGTCAGCTCCTTTCCGGGACTTTCGCTTTCCCCCTCCCTATTG
CCACGGCGGAACTCATCGCCGCCTGCCTTGCCCGCTGCTGGACAGGGGCTCGGCTGTTGGGCACTGACAA
TTCCGTGGTGTTGTCGGGGAAATCATCGTCCTTTCCTTGGCTGCTCGCCTGTGTTGCCACCTGGATTCTG
CGCGGGACGTCCTTCTGCTACGTCCCTTCGGCCCTCAATCCAGCGGACCTTCCTTCCCGCGCGGCCTGCT
GCCGGCTCTGCGGCCTCTTCCGCGTCTTCGCCTTCGCCCTCAGACGAGTCGGATCTCCCTTTGGGCCGCC
TCCCCGCATCGATACCGTCGACCTCGATCGAGACCTAGAAAAACATGGAGCAATCACAAGTAGCAATACA
GCAGCTACCAATGCTGATTGTGCCTGGCTAGAAGCACAAGAGGAGGAGGAGGTGGGTTTTCCAGTCACAC
CTCAGGTACCTTTAAGACCAATGACTTACAAGGCAGCTGTAGATCTTAGCCACTTTTTAAAAGAAAAGGG
GGGACTGGAAGGGCTAATTCACTCCCAACGAAGACAAGATATCCTTGATCTGTGGATCTACCACACACAA
GGCTACTTCCCTGATTGGCAGAACTACACACCAGGGCCAGGGATCAGATATCCACTGACCTTTGGATGGT
GCTACAAGCTAGTACCAGTTGAGCAAGAGAAGGTAGAAGAAGCCAATGAAGGAGAGAACACCCGCTTGTT
ACACCCTGTGAGCCTGCATGGGATGGATGACCCGGAGAGAGAAGTATTAGAGTGGAGGTTTGACAGCCGC
CTAGCATTTCATCACATGGCCCGAGAGCTGCATCCGGACTGTACTGGGTCTCTCTGGTTAGACCAGATCT
GAGCCTGGGAGCTCTCTGGCTAACTAGGGAACCCACTGCTTAAGCCTCAATAAAGCTTGCCTTGAGTGCT
TCAAGTAGTGTGTGCCCGTCTGTTGTGTGACTCTGGTAACTAGAGATCCCTCAGACCCTTTTAGTCAGTG
TGGAAAATCTCTAGCAGCATGTGAGCAAAAGGCCAGCAAAAGGCCAGGAACCGTAAAAAGGCCGCGTTGC
TGGCGTTTTTCCATAGGCTCCGCCCCCCTGACGAGCATCACAAAAATCGACGCTCAAGTCAGAGGTGGCG
AAACCCGACAGGACTATAAAGATACCAGGCGTTTCCCCCTGGAAGCTCCCTCGTGCGCTCTCCTGTTCCG
ACCCTGCCGCTTACCGGATACCTGTCCGCCTTTCTCCCTTCGGGAAGCGTGGCGCTTTCTCATAGCTCAC
GCTGTAGGTATCTCAGTTCGGTGTAGGTCGTTCGCTCCAAGCTGGGCTGTGTGCACGAACCCCCCGTTCA
GCCCGACCGCTGCGCCTTATCCGGTAACTATCGTCTTGAGTCCAACCCGGTAAGACACGACTTATCGCCA
CTGGCAGCAGCCACTGGTAACAGGATTAGCAGAGCGAGGTATGTAGGCGGTGCTACAGAGTTCTTGAAGT
GGTGGCCTAACTACGGCTACACTAGAAGAACAGTATTTGGTATCTGCGCTCTGCTGAAGCCAGTTACCTT
CGGAAAAAGAGTTGGTAGCTCTTGATCCGGCAAACAAACCACCGCTGGTAGCGGTGGTTTTTTTGTTTGC
AAGCAGCAGATTACGCGCAGAAAAAAAGGATCTCAAGAAGATCCTTTGATCTTTTCTACGGGGTCTGACG
CTCAGTGGAACGAAAACTCACGTTAAGGGATTTTGGTCATGAGATTATCAAAAAGGATCTTCACCTAGAT
CCTTTTAAATTAAAAATGAAGTTTTAAATCAATCTAAAGTATATATGAGTAAACTTGGTCTGACAGTTAC
CAATGCTTAATCAGTGAGGCACCTATCTCAGCGATCTGTCTATTTCGTTCATCCATAGTTGCCTGACTCC
CCGTCGTGTAGATAACTACGATACGGGAGGGCTTACCATCTGGCCCCAGTGCTGCAATGATACCGCGAGA
CCCACGCTCACCGGCTCCAGATTTATCAGCAATAAACCAGCCAGCCGGAAGGGCCGAGCGCAGAAGTGGT
CCTGCAACTTTATCCGCCTCCATCCAGTCTATTAATTGTTGCCGGGAAGCTAGAGTAAGTAGTTCGCCAG
TTAATAGTTTGCGCAACGTTGTTGCCATTGCTACAGGCATCGTGGTGTCACGCTCGTCGTTTGGTATGGC
TTCATTCAGCTCCGGTTCCCAACGATCAAGGCGAGTTACATGATCCCCCATGTTGTGCAAAAAAGCGGTT
AGCTCCTTCGGTCCTCCGATCGTTGTCAGAAGTAAGTTGGCCGCAGTGTTATCACTCATGGTTATGGCAG
CACTGCATAATTCTCTTACTGTCATGCCATCCGTAAGATGCTTTTCTGTGACTGGTGAGTACTCAACCAA
GTCATTCTGAGAATAGTGTATGCGGCGACCGAGTTGCTCTTGCCCGGCGTCAATACGGGATAATACCGCG
CCACATAGCAGAACTTTAAAAGTGCTCATCATTGGAAAACGTTCTTCGGGGCGAAAACTCTCAAGGATCT
TACCGCTGTTGAGATCCAGTTCGATGTAACCCACTCGTGCACCCAACTGATCTTCAGCATCTTTTACTTT
CACCAGCGTTTCTGGGTGAGCAAAAACAGGAAGGCAAAATGCCGCAAAAAAGGGAATAAGGGCGACACGG
AAATGTTGAATACTCATACTCTTCCTTTTTCAATATTATTGAAGCATTTATCAGGGTTATTGTCTCATGA
GCGGATACATATTTGAATGTATTTAGAAAAATAAACAAATAGGGGTTCCGCGCACATTTCCCCGAAAAGT
GCCACCTGAC
Features (pLannotate 1.2.2; 27 found; start..end, strand, type, name):
     31..83      -  misc_feature   bom (fragment): basis of mobility region from pBR322
    238..617     +  enhancer       CMV enhancer: human cytomegalovirus immediate early enhancer
    618..817     +  promoter       CMV promoter: human cytomegalovirus (CMV) immediate early promoter
    835..1015    +  LTR            5' LTR (truncated): truncated 5' long terminal repeat (LTR) from HIV-1
   1062..1187    +  misc_feature   HIV-1 Ψ: packaging signal of human immunodeficiency virus type 1
   1171..1509    +  CDS            HIV-1 gag (fragment): gag protein from human immunodeficiency virus 1; gag
   1686..1919    +  misc_feature   RRE: The Rev response element (RRE) of HIV-1 allows for Rev-dependent mRNA export from the nucleus to the cytoplasm.
   2296..2396    +  CDS            Rev (fragment): human immunodeficiency virus 1 (HIV-1) Rev protein; rev; enhances nuclear export of unspliced and incompletely spliced viral mRNAs
   2446..2563    +  misc_feature   cPPT/CTS: central polypurine tract and central termination sequence of HIV-1
   2618..2931    +  promoter       U6 promoter: RNA polymerase III promoter for mouse U6 snRNA (Das et al., 1988)
   2944..2971    -  misc_feature   MCS (fragment): pBluescript multiple cloning site
   3006..3039    +  protein_bind   loxP: Cre-mediated recombination occurs in the 8-bp core sequence (GCATACAT). Cre recombinase
   3155..3458    +  enhancer       CMV enhancer: human cytomegalovirus immediate early enhancer
   3459..3662    +  promoter       CMV promoter: human cytomegalovirus (CMV) immediate early promoter
   3689..3719    +  misc_feature   MCS (fragment): multiple cloning site
   3725..4777    +  CDS            ITSN1 (fragment): ITSN1_HUMAN - Also known as ITSN From Homo sapiens (Human).
   4802..5530    +  CDS            TagRFP-T: TagRFP-T is a basic (constitutively fluorescent) red fluorescent protein published in 2008, derived from Entacmaea quadricolor. It has low acid sensitivity.
   5531..5562    +  misc_feature   MCS (fragment): multiple cloning site
   5606..5935    +  CDS            sspB (fragment): SSPB_HAEIN - Experimental evidence at protein level: Swiss-Prot protein existence level 1. Also stimulates degradation of the N-terminus of RseA (residues 1-108, alone or in complex with sigma-E) by ClpX-ClpP in a non-ssrA-mediated fashion. From Haemophilus influenzae (strain ATCC 51907 / DSM 11121 / KW20 / Rd).
   5974..5997    +  misc_feature   MCS (fragment): pBluescript multiple cloning site
   5997..6587    +  misc_feature   WPRE: woodchuck hepatitis virus posttranscriptional regulatory element
   6588..6607    +  misc_feature   MCS (fragment): pBluescript multiple cloning site
   6609..7109    +  CDS            nef (fragment): NEF_HV1LA - Experimental evidence at protein level: Swiss-Prot protein existence level 1. Extracellular Nef protein targets CD4(+) T-lymphocytes for apoptosis by interacting with CXCR4 surface receptors. From Human immunodeficiency virus type 1 group M subtype B (isolate Lai) (HIV-1).
   7116..7296    +  LTR            5' LTR (truncated): truncated 5' long terminal repeat (LTR) from HIV-1
   7358..7946    -  rep_origin     ori: high-copy-number ColE1/pMB1/pBR322/pUC origin of replication
   8117..8977    -  CDS            AmpR: β-lactamase; bla; confers resistance to ampicillin, carbenicillin, and related antibiotics
   8978..9082    -  promoter       AmpR promoter: bla
