[The description below was written by a language model from this plasmid's Addgene catalogue record and pLannotate feature annotations shown in this document.]
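Description:
pLL7.0: hITSN1(1159-1509)-tgRFPt-SSPB R73Q is a 9.1 kb HIV-1-based lentiviral transfer plasmid built on the pLentiLox7.0 backbone for expression in mammalian cells, either by direct transfection or after packaging into virus. It is maintained in bacteria through a high-copy ColE1/pUC-type origin and selected with ampicillin (β-lactamase). A CMV enhancer/promoter placed upstream of a truncated 5' LTR drives transcription of the viral genome. This is followed by the Ψ packaging signal with a gag fragment, the Rev response element for Rev-dependent nuclear export, and the cPPT/CTS. The downstream end carries a WPRE to boost transcript expression, a nef-derived fragment and a second truncated LTR. The feature table also shows a mouse U6 promoter and a single annotated loxP site inherited from the LentiLox design. No shRNA insert is recorded downstream of the U6 promoter.

The payload is a 2.2 kb fusion expressed from an internal CMV enhancer/promoter. It joins residues 1159-1509 of human intersectin-1, described by the depositor as the DH/PH region, to the red fluorescent protein TagRFP-T, followed by an SspB domain. The SspB carries the R73Q substitution (the "Micro" variant named in the purpose field) plus Y11K and A15E, which the depositor notes disrupt SspB's natural dimerization. The associated publication describes the improved light-induced dimer (iLID) system for controlling the localization and activity of signaling proteins, and this construct supplies an SspB-tagged fusion for that system. The fluorescent tag lets its position be followed by imaging. The iLID partner is not part of this plasmid and must be supplied separately.
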