Addgene plasmid #60420: pLL7.0: hITSN1(1159-1509)-tgRFPt-SSPB R73Q
Purpose: Mammalian Expression of ITSN DH/PH-tgRFPt-Micro
Depositing lab: Brian Kuhlman. Depositing organization: University of North Carolina at Chapel Hill. Publication: Engineering an improved light-induced dimer (iLID) for controlling the localization and activity of signaling proteins. Guntas G, Hallett RA, Zimmerman SP, Williams T, Yumerefendi H, Bear JE, Kuhlman B. Proc Natl Acad Sci U S A. 2015 Jan 6;112(1):112-7. doi: 10.1073/pnas.1417910112. Epub 2014 Dec 22. PubMed 25535392.
Backbone
  Vector backbone: pLentiLox7.0
  Vector type: Mammalian Expression, Lentiviral, Cre/Lox
Growth in bacteria
  Bacterial resistance: Ampicillin, 100 μg/mL
  Growth temperature: 37°C
  Growth strain: NEB Stable
  Copy number: High Copy
Gene/Insert
  Gene/Insert name: hITSN1-tgRFPt-SSPB
  Species: H. sapiens (human), Synthetic
  Insert size (bp): 2217
  Mutation: hITSN 1159-1509 // SSPB R73Q, Y11K and A15E
  Entrez Gene: ITSN1 (a.k.a. ITSN, SH3D1A, SH3P17)
  Promoter: CMV
  Tag / fusion protein: tgRFPt
  Cloning method: Restriction Enzyme; 5′ cloning site ApaI (not destroyed); 3′ cloning site PciI (not destroyed)
  Sequencing primers: 5′ None; 3′ CAGCAACCAGGATTTATACAAGG
Terms and licenses: Academic/Nonprofit Terms; Industry Terms: Not Available to Industry
Depositor comments: The SspB used in this construct contains two amino acid mutations that disrupt the natural dimerization of SspB. These mutations are Y11K and A15E (residue numbering from pdb code 1ou9). Here is the sequence around the mutated residues with the sites of mutation in parentheses: SSPKRP(K)LLR(E)YYDWLVDNS
How to cite: pLL7.0: hITSN1(1159-1509)-tgRFPt-SSPB R73Q was a gift from Brian Kuhlman (Addgene plasmid # 60420 ; http://n2t.net/addgene:60420 ; RRID:Addgene_60420)
