>Addgene plasmid #60420 | pLL7.0: hITSN1(1159-1509)-tgRFPt-SSPB R73Q | addgene partial sequence | sequence record 102930 | mKate2-TurboRFP-R 5'-TGAAGTGGTGGTTGTTCACG-3'
TCATGCATGTTCTCCTTAATCAGCTCTTCGCCCTTAGACACGGAACCACTTCCACTACCGAATTCCTTCT
TTTTCTCAGTCTCTATGTAGAGTTCAGAAGCAGCTTTGATTTTCTGCACCCAGGCAGTCCTTTCATTTAT
GCTTTCTGCTCGGAGAGTATAGACGCGGTCAATGTGGGAGATGTGGAAGATGGGCTCGTCTCCAGAAGGG
TCGGTGGGTAATTTTACTAGAACCTCATTTAGGAAAATAGGTGTTTTATACATTTTATACTGCAGGTTTG
ATTTGGGGCTGAAGACTTTGTCGGTGCCAGAAGACCCCAAAGGCTTCGTGATCTGAGTCAGCAGGAGGAA
GTCGTTGAAAAGGAAGCCATACAGCTCCTTGTTGCTCTTGGCCTTGTAGAGCTTCCCACTGTGCAGAAAT
TTGCGCGGCCCCAAGCAATTGGTCACTGAATTGAACACAAGTTGCTCAGACAGGCCTTCACACTGCACGT
GGGCCTGGATCCACTCCAGCCGGTCAGAGTTCTCCTTCTCCCGCACCCCTTCGTTCACCTGGGAACAGAG
CTCTTCCGCCTTCTCCAGGGCGTGCTTCAAGTGGCTGTGGTCCGGGTGGTTTTCAGGGGTGTTTTCCAGG
ATATTTTTAATGATCAGTGGGTATCTTGTTACCCGTTGCATAGGCTTCAGTATAAAACTAGAGAGTGGCA
TCCCTTTACACCGAGGATCCATTGCCAATCTTTTGACGAACTCCTTGAAGTCTGGGGCCTCGTCCGTCTT
CTGCTGGATCAGGGCAGCCCCGTTGAGCTGGCGGCTGCAGAAGCGGATGTAGGGCTGCATGTGCGGCAGC
TGTGCGCTCAGGATGTCTCCAATCATCTTCACAGGCATCTTCT
