>Addgene plasmid #60420 | pLL7.0: hITSN1(1159-1509)-tgRFPt-SSPB R73Q | addgene partial sequence | sequence record 102973 | WPRE-R 5'-CATAGCGTAAAAGGAGCAACA-3'
AATTTTGTAATCCAGAGGTTGATTATCGATAAGCTTGATATCGAATTGTACCTAGTGGAACCGGAACCCT
TAAACATGTTTAACCAATATTCAGCTCGTCATAGATTTCTTCTGGTTCGAACATCACACCATCGCCGTTC
TCGCGAGCGTAAATGGCCAGAGCGGCACCCATCGGGATATACAGTTCACGAGACACGCCCTTAAACTGGG
CGTTGAACTGGATAAAATCATTTGTCAGTTGCAGGTTGCCGGTCGCACTTGCAGACAGATTCAGCACGAT
CTGACCGTCTTTCACATACTCCACGGGCACGTTCACGCCCAGGTATGTGGCATCCACCACCAGATATGGG
GTAAAGCTGTTATCAACCAGCCAATCGTAATATTCACGCAGCAGCTTAGGGCGTTTCGGGGAGCTGAATT
CCTGCAGGGTCAGGCCGCTCAGATCAATGCCGAATTCGTTCGAAGCTTGAGCTCGAGATCTGAGTCCGGA
CTTGTACAGCTCGTCCATGCCATTAAGTTTGTGCCCCAGTTTGCTAGGGAGGTCGCAGTATCTGGCCACA
GCCACCTCGTGCTGCTCGACGTAGGTCTCTTTGTCGGCCTCCTTGATTCTTTCCAGTCTGTGGTCCACAT
AGTAGACGCCGGGCATCTTGAGGTTCTTAGCGGGTTTCTTGGATCTGTATGTGGTCTTGAAGTTGCAGAT
CAGGTGGCCCCCGCCCACGAGCTTCAGGGCCATGTCGGTTCTGCCTTCCAGGCCGCCGTCAGCGGGGTAC
AGCATCTCGGTGTTGGCCTCCCA
