>Addgene plasmid #60420 | pLL7.0: hITSN1(1159-1509)-tgRFPt-SSPB R73Q | addgene partial sequence | sequence record 132149 | mTagBFP-R 5'-gtgccctccatgtacagctt-3'
TTAGACACGGAACCACTTCCACTACCGAATTCCTTCTTTTTCTCAGTCTCTATGTAGAGTTCAGAAGCAG
CTTTGATTTTCTGCACCCAGGCAGTCCTTTCATTTATGCTTTCTGCTCGGAGAGTATAGACGCGGTCAAT
GTGGGAGATGTGGAAGATGGGCTCGTCTCCAGAAGGGTCGGTGGGTAATTTTACTAGAACCTCATTTAGG
AAAATAGGTGTTTTATACATTTTATACTGCAGGTTTGATTTGGGGCTGAAGACTTTGTCGGTGCCAGAAG
ACCCCAAAGGCTTCGTGATCTGAGTCAGCAGGAGGAAGTCGTTGAAAAGGAAGCCATACAGCTCCTTGTT
GCTCTTGGCCTTGTAGAGCTTCCCACTGTGCAGAAATTTGCGCGGCCCCAAGCAATTGGTCACTGAATTG
AACACAAGTTGCTCAGACAGGCCTTCACACTGCACGTGGGCCTGGATCCACTCCAGCCGGTCAGAGTTCT
CCTTCTCCCGCACCCCTTCGTTCACCTGGGAACAGAGCTCTTCCGCCTTCTCCAGGGCGTGCTTCAAGTG
GCTGTGGTCCGGGTGGTTTTCAGGGGTGTTTTCCAGGATATTTTTAATGATCAGTGGGTATCTTGTTACC
CGTTGCATAGGCTTCAGTATAAAACTAGAGAGTGGCATCCCTTTACACCGAGGATCCATTGCCAATCTTT
TGACGAACTCCTTGAAGTCTGGGGCCTCGTCCGTCTTCTGCTGGATCAGGGCAGCCCCGTTGAGCTGGCG
GCTGCAGAAGCGGATGTAGGGCTGCATGTGCGGCAGCTGTGCGCTCAGGATGTCTCCAATCATCTTCACA
GGCATCTTCTCCCCGGACATCTT
